>Addgene plasmid #230228 | AiP12684 - pAAV-AiE0645h-minBG-SYFP2-WPRE3-BGHpA (Alias: CN2684) | addgene full sequence | sequence record 473547 | Addgene NGS Result
CCTGCAGGCAGCTGCGCGCTCGCTCGCTCACTGAGGCCGCCCGGGCGTCGGGCGACCTTTGGTCGCCCGG
CCTCAGTGAGCGAGCGAGCGCGCAGAGAGGGAGTGGCCAACTCCATCACTAGGGGTTCCTGCGGCCGCAC
GCGTGATTCCCAGTTCTGCCTGTCCTCCCTTGCAGCCAACACATAGCCAAGACTGACCTGTATCAACGAG
CCCCCCTCCCCACAGTCCTCACTCCCTCCCACCAATATGCTCCCTCTCACCACCAAGGAAACCGAGGCTT
GAAGCACTGAGGTCATAATTAAGTACCACACCCATGTCAACATCACAGAGCGACAGAGCGCTGCAGGCCC
CAGCTGGCCTGTCTCCAGCACACACACACGAAAGCACACACGAGCTCGGGCTGGGCATAAAAGTCAGGGC
AGAGCCATCTATTGCTTACATTTGCTTCTGGGATCCAGATCTTTCGAAGCTAGCGCTACCGGTCGCCACC
ATGGTGAGCAAGGGCGAGGAGCTGTTCACCGGGGTGGTGCCCATCCTGGTCGAGCTGGACGGCGACGTAA
ACGGCCACAAGTTCAGCGTGTCCGGCGAGGGCGAGGGCGATGCCACCTACGGCAAGCTGACCCTGAAGCT
GATCTGCACCACCGGCAAGCTGCCCGTGCCCTGGCCCACCCTCGTGACCACCCTGGGCTACGGCGTGCAG
TGCTTCGCCCGCTACCCCGACCACATGAAGCAGCACGACTTCTTCAAGTCCGCCATGCCCGAAGGCTACG
TCCAGGAGCGCACCATCTTCTTCAAGGACGACGGCAACTACAAGACCCGCGCCGAGGTGAAGTTCGAGGG
CGACACCCTGGTGAACCGCATCGAGCTGAAGGGCATCGACTTCAAGGAGGACGGCAACATCCTGGGGCAC
AAGCTGGAGTACAACTACAACAGCCACAACGTCTATATCACCGCCGACAAGCAGAAGAACGGCATCAAGG
CCAACTTCAAGATCCGCCACAACATCGAGGACGGCGGCGTGCAGCTCGCCGACCACTACCAGCAGAACAC
CCCCATCGGCGACGGCCCCGTGCTGCTGCCCGACAACCACTACCTGAGCTACCAGTCCAAGCTGAGCAAA
GACCCCAACGAGAAGCGCGATCACATGGTCCTGCTGGAGTTCGTGACCGCCGCCGGGATCACTCTCGGCA
TGGACGAGCTGTACAAGTAAGTCGACGGCGCGCCGCGGCCGCGAATTCGATATCATAATCAACCTCTGGA
TTACAAAATTTGTGAAAGATTGACTGGTATTCTTAACTATGTTGCTCCTTTTACGCTATGTGGATACGCT
GCTTTAATGCCTTTGTATCATGCTATTGCTTCCCGTATGGCTTTCATTTTCTCCTCCTTGTATAAATCCT
GGTTAGTTCTTGCCACGGCGGAACTCATCGCCGCCTGCCTTGCCCGCTGCTGGACAGGGGCTCGGCTGTT
GGGCACTGACAATTCCGTGGCTCGAGAGATCTTCGACTGTGCCTTCTAGTTGCCAGCCATCTGTTGTTTG
CCCCTCCCCCGTGCCTTCCTTGACCCTGGAAGGTGCCACTCCCACTGTCCTTTCCTAATAAAATGAGGAA
ATTGCATCGCATTGTCTGAGTAGGTGTCATTCTATTCTGGGGGGTGGGGTGGGGCAGGACAGCAAGGGGG
AGGATTGGGAAGACAATAGCAGGCATGAGATCTCACGTGCGGACCGAGCGGCCGCAGGAACCCCTAGTGA
TGGAGTTGGCCACTCCCTCTCTGCGCGCTCGCTCGCTCACTGAGGCCGGGCGACCAAAGGTCGCCCGACG
CCCGGGCTTTGCCCGGGCGGCCTCAGTGAGCGAGCGAGCGCGCAGCTGCCTGCAGGGGCGCCTGATGCGG
TATTTTCTCCTTACGCATCTGTGCGGTATTTCACACCGCATA
[95 nt withheld, positions 1933-2027]
T
[46 nt withheld, positions 2029-2074]
C
[141 nt withheld, positions 2076-2216]
CCTTTGACGTTGGAGTCCACGTTCTTT
[37 nt withheld, positions 2244-2280]
ACTCTATCTCGGGCTATTCTTTTGATTTATAAGGGATTTTGCCGATTTCGGTCTATTGGTTAAAAAATGA
GCTGATTTAACAAAAATTTAACGCGAATTTTAACAAAATATTAACGTTTACAATTTTATGGTGCACTCTC
AGTACAATCTGCTCTGATGCCGCATAGTTAAGCCAGCCCCGACACCCGCCAACACCCGCTGACGCGCCCT
GACGGGCTTGTCTGCTCCCGGCATCCGCTTACAGACAAGCTGTGACCGTCTCCGGGAGCTGCATGTGTCA
GAGGTTTTCACCGTCATCACCGAAACGCGCGAGACGAAAGGGCCTCGTGATACGCCTATTTTTATAGGTT
AATGTCATGATAATAATGGTTTCTTAGACGTCAGGTGGCACTTTTCGGGGAAATGTGCGCGGAACCCCTA
TTTGTTTATTTTTCTAAATACATTCAAATATGTATCCGCTCATGAGACAATAACCCTGATAAATGCTTCA
ATAATATTGAAAAAGGAAGAGTATGAGTATTCAACATTTCCGTGTCGCCCTTATTCCCTTTTTTGCGGCA
TTTTGCCTTCCTGTTTTTGCTCACCCAGAAACGCTGGTGAAAGTAAAAGATGCTGAAGATCAGTTGGGTG
CACGAGTGGGTTACATCGAACTGGATCTCAACAGCGGTAAGATCCTTGAGAGTTTTCGCCCCGAAGAACG
TTTTCCAATGATGAGCACTTTTAAAGTTCTGCTATGTGGCGCGGTATTATCCCGTATTGACGCCGGGCAA
GAGCAACTCGGTCGCCGCATACACTATTCTCAGAATGACTTGGTTGAGTACTCACCAGTCACAGAAAAGC
ATCTTACGGATGGCATGACAGTAAGAGAATTATGCAGTGCTGCCATAACCATGAGTGATAACACTGCGGC
CAACTTACTTCTGACAACGATCGGAGGACCGAAGGAGCTAACCGCTTTTTTGCACAACATGGGGGATCAT
GTAACTCGCCTTGATCGTTGGGAACCGGAGCTGAATGAAGCCATACCAAACGACGAGCGTGACACCACGA
TGCCTGTAGCAATGGCAACAACGTTGCGCAAACTATTAACTGGCGAACTACTTACTCTAGCTTCCCGGCA
ACAATTAATAGACTGGATGGAGGCGGATAAAGTTGCAGGACCACTTCTGCGCTCGGCCCTTCCGGCTGGC
TGGTTTATTGCTGATAAATCTGGAGCCGGTGAGCGTGGGTCTCGCGGTATCATTGCAGCACTGGGGCCAG
ATGGTAAGCCCTCCCGTATCGTAGTTATCTACACGACGGGGAGTCAGGCAACTATGGATGAACGAAATAG
ACAGATCGCTGAGATAGGTGCCTCACTGATTAAGCATTGGTAACTGTCAGACCAAGTTTACTCATATATA
CTTTAGATTGATTTAAAACTTCATTTTTAATTTAAAAGGATCTAGGTGAAGATCCTTTTTGATAATCTCA
TGACCAAAATCCCTTAACGTGAGTTTTCGTTCCACTGAGCGTCAGACCCCGTAGAAAAGATCAAAGGATC
TTCTTGAGATCCTTTTTTTCTGCGCGTAATCTGCTGCTTGCAAACAAAAAAACCACCGCTACCAGCGGTG
GTTTGTTTGCCGGATCAAGAGCTACCAACTCTTTTTCCGAAGGTAACTGGCTTCAGCAGAGCGCAGATAC
CAAATACTGTTCTTCTAGTGTAGCCGTAGTTAGGCCACCACTTCAAGAACTCTGTAGCACCGCCTACATA
CCTCGCTCTGCTAATCCTGTTACCAGTGGCTGCTGCCAGTGGCGATAAGTCGTGTCTTACCGGGTTGGAC
TCAAGACGATAGTTACCGGATAAGGCGCAGCGGTCGGGCTGAACGGGGGGTTCGTGCACACAGCCCAGCT
TGGAGCGAACGACCTACACCGAACTGAGATACCTACAGCGTGAGCTATGAGAAAGCGCCACGCTTCCCGA
AGGGAGAAAGGCGGACAGGTATCCGGTAAGCGGCAGGGTCGGAACAGGAGAGCGCACGAGGGAGCTTCCA
GGGGGAAACGCCTGGTATCTTTATAGTCCTGTCGGGTTTCGCCACCTCTGACTTGAGCGTCGATTTTTGT
GATGCTCGTCAGGGGGGCGGAGCCTATGGAAAAACGCCAGCAACGCGGCCTTTTTACGGTTCCTGGCCTT
TTGCTGGCCTTTTGCTCACATGT
Features (pLannotate 1.2.2; 14 found; start..end, strand, type, name):
     12..39      +  repeat_region  AAV2 ITR (fragment): inverted terminal repeat of adeno-associated virus serotype 2 inverted
     68..95      +  repeat_region  AAV2 ITR (fragment): inverted terminal repeat of adeno-associated virus serotype 2 inverted
    491..1207    +  CDS            SYFP2: SYFP2 is a basic (constitutively fluorescent) yellow fluorescent protein published in 2006, derived from Aequorea victoria. It is reported to be a very rapidly-maturing monomer with moderate acid sensitivity.
   1247..1404    +  misc_feature   WPRE (fragment): woodchuck hepatitis virus posttranscriptional regulatory element
   1410..1490    +  misc_feature   WPRE (fragment): woodchuck hepatitis virus posttranscriptional regulatory element
   1507..1618    +  polyA_signal   bGH poly(A) signal: bovine growth hormone polyadenylation signal
   1736..1876    +  repeat_region  AAV2 ITR: inverted terminal repeat of adeno-associated virus serotype 2 inverted
   1881..1932    -  misc_feature   bom (fragment): basis of mobility region from pBR322
   1951..2406    +  rep_origin     f1 ori (sequence partly withheld): f1 bacteriophage origin of replication; arrow indicates direction of (+) strand synthesis
   2407..2456    -  misc_feature   bom (fragment): basis of mobility region from pBR322
   2558..2593    -  CDS            rop (fragment): Rop protein, which maintains plasmids at low copy number; rop
   2688..2792    +  promoter       AmpR promoter: bla
   2793..3653    +  CDS            AmpR: β-lactamase; bla; confers resistance to ampicillin, carbenicillin, and related antibiotics
   3824..4412    +  rep_origin     ori: high-copy-number ColE1/pMB1/pBR322/pUC origin of replication
