[The description below was written by a language model from this plasmid's Addgene catalogue record and pLannotate feature annotations shown in this document.]
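Description:
AiP12684 - pAAV-AiE0645h-minBG-SYFP2-WPRE3-BGHpA (alias CN2684) is an AAV transfer plasmid built on a pAAV2 backbone, about 4.5 kb in the sequenced record. It is propagated in bacteria as a high-copy plasmid through a ColE1/pUC-type origin, with selection by the ampicillin resistance gene (β-lactamase under its own promoter). The backbone also carries an f1 phage origin and small remnants of the pBR322 bom and rop regions. The expression cassette is flanked by AAV2 inverted terminal repeats, the cis elements required for replication and packaging of the intervening DNA into recombinant AAV particles. The right ITR is annotated in full, whereas the left one is detected only as two short fragments. That could reflect the difficulty of sequencing or annotating these hairpin-forming repeats, but the record does not resolve this.

The payload is an enhancer-driven reporter. According to the name and catalogue fields, the AiE0645h enhancer sits upstream of a minimal beta-globin promoter (minBG). Neither element was annotated in the feature table, but they presumably occupy the unannotated stretch between the left ITR and the coding sequence. A minimal promoter has little activity by itself, so expression depends on the enhancer, which is meant to restrict transgene expression to specific brain cell populations. The record does not say which populations. The reporter is SYFP2, a rapidly maturing monomeric yellow fluorescent protein derived from Aequorea victoria. It is followed by WPRE3, a shortened woodchuck hepatitis virus posttranscriptional element (seen as two WPRE fragments) that boosts transcript expression, and by the bovine growth hormone polyadenylation signal. The construct belongs to a collection of enhancer AAVs for genetic access to cortical cell types, where it serves to label cells fluorescently and to evaluate enhancer specificity.
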