Addgene plasmid #230228: AiP12684 - pAAV-AiE0645h-minBG-SYFP2-WPRE3-BGHpA (Alias: CN2684)
Purpose: AiE0645h is an enhancer sequence, designed to drive AAV-mediated transgene expression in specific populations of brain cells
Depositing lab: Allen Institute for Brain Science & Boaz Levi. Depositing organization: Allen Institute. Publication: A suite of enhancer AAVs and transgenic mouse lines for genetic access to cortical cell types. Ben-Simon Y, Hooper M, Narayan S, Daigle TL, Dwivedi D, Way SW, Oster A, Stafford DA, Mich JK, Taormina MJ, Martinez RA, Opitz-Araya X, Roth JR, Alexander JR, Allen S, Amster A, Arbuckle J, Ayala A, Baker PM, Bakken TE, Barcelli T, Barta S, Bendrick J, Bertagnolli D, Bielstein C, Bishwakarma P, Bowlus J, Boyer G, Brouner K, Casian B, Casper T, Chakka AB, Chakrabarty R, Chance RK, Chavan S, Clark M, Colbert K, Collman F, Daniel S, Departee M, DiValentin P, Donadio N, Dotson N, Egdorf T, Fliss T, Gabitto M, Garcia J, Gary A, Gasperini M, Gloe J, Goldy J, Gore BB, Graybuck L, Greisman N, Haeseleer F, Halterman C, Haradon Z, Hastings SD, Helback O, Ho W, Hockemeyer D, Huang C, Huff S, Hunker A, Johansen N, Jones D, Juneau Z, Kalmbach B, Kannan M, Khem S, Kussick E, Kutsal R, Larsen R, Lee C, Lee AY, Leibly M, Lenz GH, Li S, Liang E, Lusk N, Madigan Z, Malloy J, Malone J, McCue R, Melchor J, Mollenkopf T, Moosman S, Morin E, Newman D, Ng L, Ngo K, Omstead V, Otto S, Oyama A, Pena N, Pham T, Phillips E, Pom CA, Potekhina L, Ransford S, Ray PL, Rette D, Reynoldson C, Rimorin C, Rocha D, Ruiz A, Sanchez REA, Sawyer L, Sedeno-Cortes A, Sevigny JP, Shapovalova N, Shepard N, Shulga L, Sigler AR, Siverts L, Soliman S, Somasundaram S, Staats B, Stewart K, Szelenyi E, Tieu M, Trader C, Tran A, van Velthoven CTJ, Walker M, Wang Y, Weed N, Wirthlin M, Wood T, Wynalda B, Yao Z, Zhou T, Ariza J, Dee N, Reding M, Ronellenfitch K, Mufti S, Sunkin SM, Smith KA, Esposito L, Waters J, Thyagarajan B, Yao S, Lein ES, Zeng H, Levi BP, Ngai J, Ting JT, Tasic B. Cell. 2025 May 16:S0092-8674(25)00513-6. doi: 10.1016/j.cell.2025.05.002. PubMed 40403729.
Backbone
  Vector backbone: pAAV2
  Vector type: AAV
Growth in bacteria
  Bacterial resistance: Ampicillin, 100 μg/mL
  Growth temperature: 37°C
  Growth strain: NEB Stable
  Copy number: High Copy
Gene/Insert
  Gene/Insert name: SYFP2
  Species: Synthetic
  Promoter: minBG
  Cloning method: Gibson Cloning
Terms and licenses: Academic/Nonprofit Terms; Industry Terms: Not Available to Industry
How to cite: AiP12684 - pAAV-AiE0645h-minBG-SYFP2-WPRE3-BGHpA (Alias: CN2684) was a gift from Allen Institute for Brain Science & Boaz Levi (Addgene plasmid # 230228 ; http://n2t.net/addgene:230228 ; RRID:Addgene_230228)
